>Addgene plasmid #225821 | pGLU_128 | addgene full sequence | sequence record 449888 | Addgene NGS Result
AGCATGAAGAGCACCCCAGGATACATAGATTACCACAACTCCGAGCCCTTCCACCTAGCGTGCTAACCAC
GCACGCTATTGTTGTATAGGCTAGGTGGAGGCTCAGTGATGATAAGTCTGCGATGGTGGATGCATGTGTC
ATGGTCATAGCTGTTTCCTGTGTGAAATTGTTATCCGCTCAGAGGGCACAATCCTATTCCGCGCTATCCG
ACAATCTCCAAGACATTAGGTGGAGTTCAGTTCGGCGTATGGCATATGTCGCTGGAAAGAACATGTGAGC
AAAAGGCCAGCAAAAGGCCAGGAACCGTAAAAAGGCCGCGTTGCTGGCGTTACAGCTGGGCGCGCCCCAT
GTCAGCCGTTAAGTGTTCCTGTGTCACTCAAAATTGCTTTGAGAGGCTCTAAGGGCTTCTCAGTGCGTTA
CATCCCTGGCTTGTTGTCCACAACCGTTAAACCTTAAAGGCTTTAAAAGCCTTATATATTCTTTTTTTTC
TTATAAAACTTAAAACCTTAGAGGCTATTTAAGTTGCTGATTTATATTAATTTTATTGTTCAAACATGAG
AGCTTAGTACGTGAAACATGAGAGCTTAGTACGTTAGCCATGAGAGCTTAGTACGTTAGCCATGAGGGTT
TAGTTCGTTAAACATGAGAGCTTAGTACGTTAAACATGAGAGCTTAGTACGTGAAACATGAGAGCTTAGT
ACGTACTATCAACAGGTTGAACTGCTGATCTTCAGATCGGCGCGCCGGCCGGCCGAAGATCCTTTGATCT
TTTCTACGGGGTCTGACGCTCTATTCAACAAAGCCGCCGTCCCGTCAAGTCAGCGTAAATGGGTAGGGGG
CTTCAAATCGTCCTCGTGATACCAATTCGGAGCCTGCTTTTTTGTACAAACTTGTTGATAATGGCAATTC
AAGGATCTTCACCTAGATCCTTTTAAATTAAAAATGAAGTTTTAAATCAATCTAAAGTATATATGAGTAA
ACTTGGTCTGACAGTTACCAATGCTTAATCAGTGAGGCACCTATCTCAGCGATCTGTCTATTTCGTTCAT
CCATAGTTGCCTGACTCCCCGTCGTGTAGATAACTACGATACGGGAGGGCTTACCATCTGGCCCCAGTGC
TGCAATGATACCGCGAGAGCCACGCTCACCGGCTCCAGATTTATCAGCAATAAACCAGCCAGCCGGAAGG
GCCGAGCGCAGAAGTGGTCCTGCAACTTTATCCGCCTCCATCCAGTCTATTAATTGTTGCCGGGAAGCTA
GAGTAAGTAGTTCGCCAGTTAATAGTTTGCGCAACGTTGTTGCCATTGCTACAGGCATCGTGGTGTCACG
CTCGTCGTTTGGTATGGCTTCATTCAGCTCCGGTTCCCAACGATCAAGGCGAGTTACATGATCCCCCATG
TTGTGCAAAAAAGCGGTTAGCTCCTTCGGTCCTCCGATCGTTGTCAGAAGTAAGTTGGCCGCAGTGTTAT
CACTCATGGTTATGGCAGCACTGCATAATTCTCTTACTGTCATGCCATCCGTAAGATGCTTTTCTGTGAC
TGGTGAGTACTCAACCAAGTCATTCTGAGAATAGTGTATGCGGCGACCGAGTTGCTCTTGCCCGGCGTCA
ATACGGGATAATACCGCGCCACATAGCAGAACTTTAAAAGTGCTCATCATTGGAAAACGTTCTTCGGGGC
GAAAACTCTCAAGGATCTTACCGCTGTTGAGATCCAGTTCGATGTAACCCACTCGTGCACCCAACTGATC
TTCAGCATCTTTTACTTTCACCAGCGTTTCTGGGTGAGCAAAAACAGGAAGGCAAAATGCCGCAAAAAAG
GGAATAAGGGCGACACGGAAATGTTGAATACTCATACTCTTCCTTTTTCAATATTATTGAAGCATTTATC
AGGGTTATTGTCTCATGAGCGGATACATATTTGAATGTATTTAGAAAAATAAACAAATAGGGGTTCCGCG
CACATTTCCCCGAAAAGTGCCAGATACCTGAAACAAAACCCATCGTACGGCCAAGGAAGTCTCCAATAAC
TGTGATCCACCACAAGCGCCAGGGTTTTCCCAGTCACGACGTTGTAAAACGACGGCCAGTCATGCATAAT
CCGCACGCATCTGGAATAAGGAAGTGCCATTCCGCCTGACCTTAGCGTGCGAACAGCACGCTATTGTTGT
ATCATTACTCGCATCCATTCTCAGGCTGTCTCGTCTCGTCTCCGAGCTCTTCAATGAGGAGTACGGCCAG
CCTCGCAGAGCAGGATTCCCGTTGAGCACCGCCAGGTGCGAATAAGGGACAGTGAAGAAGGAACACCCGC
TCGCGGGTGGGCCTACTTCACCTATCCTGCCCGGCTGACGCCGTTGGATACACCAAGGAAAGTCTACACG
AACCCTTTGGCAAAATCCTGTATATCGTGCGAAAAAGGATGGATATACCGAAAAAATCGCTATAATGACC
CCGAAGCAGGGTTATGCAGCGGAAAAGTCGTTGGGATTGTCCTGACCGAAGCGGGACAGGTCCACGAGCA
GGCAATGCTTGTTGGGCATGGTGAGGTGGATGTCTTTCACTTCCGGCACGCAGCCGAGGACTTTTTGCGC
CATATCGTAAAGTGTGTGCTGAACGGATTCGCTTTCGTGTTCAGCGAAAGAGGCGAGAAGGAGATTCCAA
GCTTAGATTTTAATGCCCTGCGCCATCAGGTCTTTCGCGGCCAGAAAGCCATCCAGTTTGCTTTGCAGCG
CTTCCCAACCTTCCCACAGCGCACCCCAGCTCGCAATGCCGGTACGTTTGCTATCCATAAAGCCGCCCAG
ACGCGCAATCGCCATATACGCCCATTGCAGGCTGCCCGCTTTTTCTTTGCGTTTGCGTTTGCCTTTATCC
AGATAGCCCAGCAGTTGGCATTCATCCGGGGTCAGCACGGTTTCCGCGCTCTGGCTTTCAACGTGTTCCG
CTTCTTTCAGCAGGCCCTGCGCACGCAGTGCTTGCGGCGGAGTAAAAGATTCACGCAGTTGCAGCAGACG
CACCGCCACAAAGCTCAGAATGCTCACCATACGTTCCAGGTTATCCGGTTCTTCCATACGCTGACGTTCC
GCACCCGCACCCGTTTTCCACGCTTTGTGAAATTCTTCAATGCGCCAACGATGGGTATAAATATCAATCA
CACGCAGCGCTTGGGCCAGACTTTCCACCGGCTCGCTGGTCAGCAGCAGCCATTTCAGCGGGGTTTCGCC
TTTCGGCGGATTAATTTCTTCGGCCAGCACCGCGTTCAGGGTAATGTTGCCCTGTTTCAGGGTAATACGG
CCGCTACGCAGGCTCAGGCTCGCTTTACGCGCCGGACGGTTTTTACGTTTGCCACGTTTATCCACCACGC
CTTTCTGCGGAATGCTAATCTGATAGCCGCCCAGTTCCGGCTGGTTTTTCAGGTGATCATACAGATACAG
GCCGCTTTCCACATCTTTACGCGGATGTTTGCTACGCACCACAAAACGTTCGTTATGGGCCAGTTTATCT
TGCAGATACGCATGAATATCCGCTTCACGATCGCACACCGCAATCACGTTGCTCATCATGCTGCCCATTC
TCAGACGCGAAGTTGCAGCAGCGGCCAGCCATTTGCCGCTTTCTTTTTCATCCGCATCCGCCGGATCATC
CGGACGCATCCACCATTCTTGATGCAGCAGGCCCACGGTACGAAAGGTGGTCGCTTCCAGCAGCAGCACG
CTATGCACCCACCAACCACGGCTTTTATCCTGAATGCTACCCAGTTTGCCCAGTTCTTCCGCCACCTGAT
GACGATAGCTCAGAGAGGTGGTATCTTCAATTGCCAGCAGTTCCGGAAATTCCTGGGCCAGTTTCACGGT
CTGCATGGCACCCGCTTTACGAATCGCTTCCGCGCTCACGTTCGGATTACGAATAAAACGATACGCGCCT
TCCTGCATGGCTTTGCTGCCTTCGCTGCTAATGGTAATGCTTTTGCCGCTATATTTGGCCAGTTGCGCCG
CAACATTCACCAGACGCGCGGTACGACGCGGATCACCCAGCGCAGCACTAGAAAACACGCTTTTCGCCCA
ATCCGCCGCACGATGCAGTGCACTGGTAATCATTGAGACCCAGTCGAAAGTGAAACGTGATTTCATGCGT
CATTTTGAACATTTTGTAAATCTTATTTAATAATGTGTGCGGCAATTCACATTTAATTTATGAATGTTTT
CTTAACATCGCGGCAACTCAAGAAACGGCAGGTTCGGATCTTAGCTACTAGAGAAAGAGGAGAAATACTA
GATGGTGAGTAAGGGTGAAGCCGTGATTAAAGAGTTCATGCGCTTCAAAGTGCATATGGAGGGCTCAATG
AACGGCCATGAATTTGAAATTGAAGGTGAAGGAGAAGGCCGTCCGTATGAGGGCACCCAGACCGCCAAAC
TGAAAGTCACAAAGGGTGGCCCGCTGCCGTTTTCGTGGGATATTTTATCCCCTCAATTCATGTACGGCAG
CCGGGCGTTTATTAAACACCCGGCGGATATCCCGGATTACTATAAGCAATCTTTTCCAGAAGGCTTTAAA
TGGGAGCGCGTGATGAATTTTGAAGACGGAGGTGCTGTTACCGTGACCCAGGACACGAGCTTAGAAGACG
GTACCTTGATCTATAAGGTAAAGCTGCGTGGTACCAATTTCCCGCCGGATGGGCCAGTTATGCAGAAAAA
GACTATGGGCTGGGAAGCATCGACGGAGCGTCTTTACCCCGAAGACGGCGTCCTGAAAGGCGATATTAAA
ATGGCCCTGCGACTGAAAGACGGCGGTCGCTACCTTGCAGATTTCAAAACAACGTATAAAGCGAAAAAAC
CTGTGCAGATGCCCGGGGCGTACAACGTTGATCGCAAACTAGATATCACTTCACACAACGAAGATTACAC
GGTAGTCGAACAGTATGAACGTAGCGAGGGGCGCCATAGCACCGGAGGCATGGATGAACTCTATAAATAA
TTCAGCAAAAAACTTAAGACCGCCGGTCTTGTCCACTACCTTGCAGTAATGCGGTGGACAGGATCGGCGG
TTTTCTTTTCTCTTCTCAAGACTGGGTCTCAAATGAGCCATATTCAACGGGAAACGTCTTGCTCGAGGCC
GCGATTAAATTCCAACATGGATGCTGATTTATATGGGTATAAATGGGCTCGCGATAATGTCGGGCAATCA
GGTGCGACAATCTATCGATTGTATGGGAAGCCCGATGCGCCAGAGTTGTTTCTGAAACATGGCAAAGGTA
GCGTTGCCAATGATGTTACAGATGAGATGGTCAGACTAAACTGGCTGACGGAATTTATGCCTCTTCCGAC
CATCAAGCATTTTATCCGTACTCCTGATGATGCATGGTTACTCACCACTGCGATCCCCGGAAAAACAGCA
TTCCAGGTATTAGAAGAATATCCTGATTCAGGTGAAAATATTGTTGATGCGCTGGCAGTGTTCCTGCGCC
GGTTGCATTCGATTCCTGTTTGTAATTGTCCTTTTAACAGCGATCGCGTATTTCGTCTCGCTCAGGCGCA
ATCACGAATGAATAACGGTTTGGTTGATGCGAGTGATTTTGATGACGAGCGTAATGGCTGGCCTGTTGAA
CAAGTCTGGAAAGAAATGCATAAACTTTTGCCATTCTCACCGGATTCAGTCGTCACTCATGGTGATTTCT
CACTTGATAACCTTATTTTTGACGAGGGGAAATTAATAGGTTGTATTGATGTTGGACGAGTCGGAATCGC
AGACCGATACCAGGATCTTGCCATCCTATGGAACTGCCTCGGTGAGTTTTCTCCTTCATTACAGAAACGG
CTTTTTCAAAAATATGGTATTGATAATCCTGATATGAATAAATTGCAGTTTCATTTGATGCTCGATGAGT
TTTTCTAAGCTTGAGCGCATGCTCGAGTACTTCGCCTGGACCATGCTCGCCGTCGTCTTCGGCTTCCTCC
TCTTCGTCAACCTCGCCTACGTCCCCCTCGGCCACTGGGCCGAGGCCTTCGCCGGCTTCTTCAAATTTTC
AGGGCTGCCGCACCCCATCGACTGGGGGCTAGATGTGTATAAGAGACAGCGCT
Features (pLannotate 1.2.2; 10 found; start..end, strand, type, name):
    350..738     -  rep_origin     R6K γ ori: γ replication origin from E. coli plasmid R6K; requires the R6K initiator protein pi for replication
    871..895     -  protein_bind   attB1: mutant version of attB; recombination site for the Gateway® BP reaction BP Clonase™
    995..1855    -  CDS            AmpR: β-lactamase; bla; confers resistance to ampicillin, carbenicillin, and related antibiotics
   1856..1960    -  promoter       AmpR promoter: bla
   2047..2090    -  CDS            lacZα (fragment): LacZα fragment of β-galactosidase; lacZ fragment
   2234..2342    -  oriT           oriT: incP origin of transfer
   2666..4093    -  CDS            Tn5 transposase: transposase from the bacterial Tn5 transposon (Reznikoff, 1993)
   4272..4967    +  CDS            mScarlet-I: mScarlet-I is a basic (constitutively fluorescent) red fluorescent protein published in 2016, derived from synthetic construct. It is reported to be a rapidly-maturing monomer with moderate acid sensitivity.
   5073..5888    +  CDS            KanR: aminoglycoside phosphotransferase; aph(3')-Ia; confers resistance to kanamycin in bacteria or G418 (Geneticin®) in eukaryotes
   6051..6069    -  misc_feature   Tn5 ME: hyperactive mosaic end for Tn5 transposase recognition (Reznikoff et al., 2004)
