[The description below was written by a language model from this plasmid's Addgene catalogue record and pLannotate feature annotations shown in this document.]
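Description:
pGLU_128 is a 6,073 nt empty-backbone plasmid built on pGLDV_62 and catalogued as a synthetic biology vector for making Tn5-based transposon insertion libraries with a kanamycin-selectable transposon, as part of a mutagenesis system aimed at non-model bacteria. It replicates from the R6K γ origin, which functions only when the pi initiator protein is supplied in trans, so it is propagated in a pir-expressing E. coli host (Pir1), where it is listed as high copy and is maintained with ampicillin through the bla gene and its promoter. In recipients lacking pi the plasmid cannot replicate and behaves as a suicide vector. An incP oriT allows the plasmid to be mobilised by conjugation from a donor that provides the transfer functions.

The payload combines a Tn5 transposase coding sequence with a cargo region carrying mScarlet-I, a fast-maturing monomeric red fluorescent protein, followed by KanR (aph(3')-Ia). A hyperactive Tn5 mosaic end is annotated just downstream of KanR. Only one mosaic end appears in the feature table, so the second transposon boundary, and therefore whether mScarlet-I lies inside the mobile element, cannot be determined from the annotation. The promoters driving the transposase, mScarlet-I and KanR are likewise not annotated. The expected logic is that the transposase is expressed transiently from the non-replicating backbone and moves the marked element into the recipient genome, so that kanamycin-resistant colonies represent insertion mutants. An attB1 site and a short lacZα fragment are also detected, probably cloning remnants. No insert is recorded, consistent with its role as a starting backbone for building library variants.
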