Addgene plasmid #225821: pGLU_128
Purpose: (Empty Backbone) Tn libraries Tn5 variant KAN backbone
Depositing lab: Nili Ostrov. Depositing organization: Cultivarium, Convergent Research. Publication: A scalable transposon mutagenesis system for non-model bacteria. Gilbert C, Leung J, Crits-Christoph A, Kang SC, Esmurria A, Fenn K, Brumwell SL, Martin-Moldes Z, Mendler K, Barnum TP, Nguyen M-A, Lee HH, Ostrov N. bioRxiv 2025.12.22.696024 10.64898/2025.12.22.696024.
Backbone
  Vector backbone: pGLDV_62
  Vector type: Synthetic Biology
Growth in bacteria
  Bacterial resistance: Ampicillin, 100 μg/mL
  Growth temperature: 37°C
  Growth strain: Pir1
  Copy number: High Copy
Gene/Insert
  Gene/Insert name: None
  Mutation: N/A
Terms and licenses: Academic/Nonprofit Terms; Industry Terms: Not Available to Industry
Depositor comments: Please visit https://doi.org/10.64898/2025.12.22.696024 for bioRxiv preprint.
How to cite: pGLU_128 was a gift from Nili Ostrov (Addgene plasmid # 225821 ; http://n2t.net/addgene:225821 ; RRID:Addgene_225821)
